Addgene plasmid #224018: AiP13015 - pAAV-AiE0452m_3xC2-minBG-SYFP2-WPRE3-BGHpA (Alias: CN3015)
Purpose: AiE0452m_3xC2 is an enhancer sequence, designed to drive AAV-mediated transgene expression in cortical L5_ET neurons (note HPF subiculum pyr)
Depositing lab: Allen Institute for Brain Science & Jonathan Ting. Depositing organization: Allen Institute. Publication: A suite of enhancer AAVs and transgenic mouse lines for genetic access to cortical cell types. Ben-Simon Y, Hooper M, Narayan S, Daigle TL, Dwivedi D, Way SW, Oster A, Stafford DA, Mich JK, Taormina MJ, Martinez RA, Opitz-Araya X, Roth JR, Alexander JR, Allen S, Amster A, Arbuckle J, Ayala A, Baker PM, Bakken TE, Barcelli T, Barta S, Bendrick J, Bertagnolli D, Bielstein C, Bishwakarma P, Bowlus J, Boyer G, Brouner K, Casian B, Casper T, Chakka AB, Chakrabarty R, Chance RK, Chavan S, Clark M, Colbert K, Collman F, Daniel S, Departee M, DiValentin P, Donadio N, Dotson N, Egdorf T, Fliss T, Gabitto M, Garcia J, Gary A, Gasperini M, Gloe J, Goldy J, Gore BB, Graybuck L, Greisman N, Haeseleer F, Halterman C, Haradon Z, Hastings SD, Helback O, Ho W, Hockemeyer D, Huang C, Huff S, Hunker A, Johansen N, Jones D, Juneau Z, Kalmbach B, Kannan M, Khem S, Kussick E, Kutsal R, Larsen R, Lee C, Lee AY, Leibly M, Lenz GH, Li S, Liang E, Lusk N, Madigan Z, Malloy J, Malone J, McCue R, Melchor J, Mollenkopf T, Moosman S, Morin E, Newman D, Ng L, Ngo K, Omstead V, Otto S, Oyama A, Pena N, Pham T, Phillips E, Pom CA, Potekhina L, Ransford S, Ray PL, Rette D, Reynoldson C, Rimorin C, Rocha D, Ruiz A, Sanchez REA, Sawyer L, Sedeno-Cortes A, Sevigny JP, Shapovalova N, Shepard N, Shulga L, Sigler AR, Siverts L, Soliman S, Somasundaram S, Staats B, Stewart K, Szelenyi E, Tieu M, Trader C, Tran A, van Velthoven CTJ, Walker M, Wang Y, Weed N, Wirthlin M, Wood T, Wynalda B, Yao Z, Zhou T, Ariza J, Dee N, Reding M, Ronellenfitch K, Mufti S, Sunkin SM, Smith KA, Esposito L, Waters J, Thyagarajan B, Yao S, Lein ES, Zeng H, Levi BP, Ngai J, Ting JT, Tasic B. Cell. 2025 May 16:S0092-8674(25)00513-6. doi: 10.1016/j.cell.2025.05.002. PubMed 40403729.
Backbone
  Vector backbone: pAAV
  Vector type: AAV
Growth in bacteria
  Bacterial resistance: Ampicillin, 100 μg/mL
  Growth temperature: 30°C
  Growth strain: NEB Stable
  Copy number: High Copy
Gene/Insert
  Gene/Insert name: SYFP2
  Species: Synthetic
  Mutation: NA
  Promoter: minBG
  Cloning method: Other
Terms and licenses: Academic/Nonprofit Terms; Industry Terms: Not Available to Industry
Depositor comments: Cloning Method: RE Cloning
How to cite: AiP13015 - pAAV-AiE0452m_3xC2-minBG-SYFP2-WPRE3-BGHpA (Alias: CN3015) was a gift from Allen Institute for Brain Science & Jonathan Ting (Addgene plasmid # 224018 ; http://n2t.net/addgene:224018 ; RRID:Addgene_224018)
