[The description below was written by a language model from this plasmid's Addgene catalogue record and pLannotate feature annotations shown in this document.]
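Description:
AiP13015 - pAAV-AiE0452m_3xC2-minBG-SYFP2-WPRE3-BGHpA (alias CN3015) is an AAV transfer plasmid of about 4.9 kb built on a pAAV backbone and intended for packaging an enhancer-driven fluorescent reporter into recombinant adeno-associated virus. In bacteria it is maintained through a high-copy ColE1/pUC-type origin and selected with ampicillin via the bla gene and its own promoter. An f1 phage origin and short remnants of pBR322 bom and rop sequences are also present in the backbone. The sequence annotation shows a complete AAV2 inverted terminal repeat downstream of the cassette, but only short ITR fragments at the upstream end. This may simply reflect how hard these repeats are to sequence and annotate.

Between the ITRs, the payload is a compact expression cassette. According to the name and catalogue entry, the AiE0452m_3xC2 enhancer sits upstream of the minBG minimal promoter. Neither element is called by the automated annotation, although an unannotated stretch precedes the coding sequence where they would be expected. The "3xC2" designation suggests a triplicated core of the enhancer, but the record does not define it. A minimal promoter has little activity by itself, so cell-type specificity is meant to come from the enhancer. The cassette drives SYFP2, a rapidly maturing monomeric yellow fluorescent protein derived from Aequorea victoria. It is followed by WPRE3, a shortened woodchuck hepatitis virus posttranscriptional element (annotated as two WPRE fragments) that boosts transcript expression, and by the bovine growth hormone polyadenylation signal.

The stated purpose is AAV-mediated transgene expression in cortical layer 5 extratelencephalic (L5_ET) neurons. The depositor also notes labelling of pyramidal neurons in the subiculum of the hippocampal formation. The construct belongs to a larger collection of enhancer AAVs for genetic access to cortical cell types, in which the SYFP2 reporter shows which cells the enhancer labels.
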