Features (pLannotate 1.2.2; 14 found; start..end, strand, type, name):
     12..39      +  repeat_region  AAV2 ITR (fragment): inverted terminal repeat of adeno-associated virus serotype 2 inverted
     68..95      +  repeat_region  AAV2 ITR (fragment): inverted terminal repeat of adeno-associated virus serotype 2 inverted
    949..1665    +  CDS            SYFP2: SYFP2 is a basic (constitutively fluorescent) yellow fluorescent protein published in 2006, derived from Aequorea victoria. It is reported to be a very rapidly-maturing monomer with moderate acid sensitivity.
   1705..1862    +  misc_feature   WPRE (fragment): woodchuck hepatitis virus posttranscriptional regulatory element
   1868..1948    +  misc_feature   WPRE (fragment): woodchuck hepatitis virus posttranscriptional regulatory element
   1965..2076    +  polyA_signal   bGH poly(A) signal: bovine growth hormone polyadenylation signal
   2194..2334    +  repeat_region  AAV2 ITR: inverted terminal repeat of adeno-associated virus serotype 2 inverted
   2339..2390    -  misc_feature   bom (fragment): basis of mobility region from pBR322
   2409..2864    +  rep_origin     f1 ori (sequence partly withheld): f1 bacteriophage origin of replication; arrow indicates direction of (+) strand synthesis
   2865..2914    -  misc_feature   bom (fragment): basis of mobility region from pBR322
   3016..3051    -  CDS            rop (fragment): Rop protein, which maintains plasmids at low copy number; rop
   3146..3250    +  promoter       AmpR promoter: bla
   3251..4111    +  CDS            AmpR: β-lactamase; bla; confers resistance to ampicillin, carbenicillin, and related antibiotics
   4282..4870    +  rep_origin     ori: high-copy-number ColE1/pMB1/pBR322/pUC origin of replication
>Addgene plasmid #224018 | AiP13015 - pAAV-AiE0452m_3xC2-minBG-SYFP2-WPRE3-BGHpA (Alias: CN3015) | addgene full sequence | sequence record 450578 | Addgene NGS Result
CCTGCAGGCAGCTGCGCGCTCGCTCGCTCACTGAGGCCGCCCGGGCGTCGGGCGACCTTTGGTCGCCCGG
CCTCAGTGAGCGAGCGAGCGCGCAGAGAGGGAGTGGCCAACTCCATCACTAGGGGTTCCTGCGGCCGCAC
GCGTCATTGACTCATTTTTATTTTGTGAGGAAGAAATTTTCCATTTGTCTGTGTAATTACATTTGCTAAT
TTCTAAAACAATTCCTGGGATTTATATCTATATATGCCTCAGGAACATACAGGGAAGATCATACTGTTCT
CTGAATTTCAAATTATGTTTTCTGTTTTATTTCATGAATTTATTATTTTTCTTTGTCTCTGTCTGTCTCT
CTCTGTGTGTATGTGTATGCGTGTATATGCATTGACTCATTTTTATTTTGTGAGGAAGAAATTTTCCATT
TGTCTGTGTAATTACATTTGCTAATTTCTAAAACAATTCCTGGGATTTATATCTATATATGCCTCAGGAA
CATACAGGGAAGATCATACTGTTCTCTGAATTTCAAATTATGTTTTCTGTTTTATTTCATGAATTTATTA
TTTTTCTTTGTCTCTGTCTGTCTCTCTCTGTGTGTATGTGTATGCGTGTATATGCATTGACTCATTTTTA
TTTTGTGAGGAAGAAATTTTCCATTTGTCTGTGTAATTACATTTGCTAATTTCTAAAACAATTCCTGGGA
TTTATATCTATATATGCCTCAGGAACATACAGGGAAGATCATACTGTTCTCTGAATTTCAAATTATGTTT
TCTGTTTTATTTCATGAATTTATTATTTTTCTTTGTCTCTGTCTGTCTCTCTCTGTGTGTATGTGTATGC
GTGTATATGGAGCTCGGGCTGGGCATAAAAGTCAGGGCAGAGCCATCTATTGCTTACATTTGCTTCTGGG
ATCCAGATCTTTCGAAGCTAGCGCTACCGGTCGCCACCATGGTGAGCAAGGGCGAGGAGCTGTTCACCGG
GGTGGTGCCCATCCTGGTCGAGCTGGACGGCGACGTAAACGGCCACAAGTTCAGCGTGTCCGGCGAGGGC
GAGGGCGATGCCACCTACGGCAAGCTGACCCTGAAGCTGATCTGCACCACCGGCAAGCTGCCCGTGCCCT
GGCCCACCCTCGTGACCACCCTGGGCTACGGCGTGCAGTGCTTCGCCCGCTACCCCGACCACATGAAGCA
GCACGACTTCTTCAAGTCCGCCATGCCCGAAGGCTACGTCCAGGAGCGCACCATCTTCTTCAAGGACGAC
GGCAACTACAAGACCCGCGCCGAGGTGAAGTTCGAGGGCGACACCCTGGTGAACCGCATCGAGCTGAAGG
GCATCGACTTCAAGGAGGACGGCAACATCCTGGGGCACAAGCTGGAGTACAACTACAACAGCCACAACGT
CTATATCACCGCCGACAAGCAGAAGAACGGCATCAAGGCCAACTTCAAGATCCGCCACAACATCGAGGAC
GGCGGCGTGCAGCTCGCCGACCACTACCAGCAGAACACCCCCATCGGCGACGGCCCCGTGCTGCTGCCCG
ACAACCACTACCTGAGCTACCAGTCCAAGCTGAGCAAAGACCCCAACGAGAAGCGCGATCACATGGTCCT
GCTGGAGTTCGTGACCGCCGCCGGGATCACTCTCGGCATGGACGAGCTGTACAAGTAAGTCGACGGCGCG
CCGCGGCCGCGAATTCGATATCATAATCAACCTCTGGATTACAAAATTTGTGAAAGATTGACTGGTATTC
TTAACTATGTTGCTCCTTTTACGCTATGTGGATACGCTGCTTTAATGCCTTTGTATCATGCTATTGCTTC
CCGTATGGCTTTCATTTTCTCCTCCTTGTATAAATCCTGGTTAGTTCTTGCCACGGCGGAACTCATCGCC
GCCTGCCTTGCCCGCTGCTGGACAGGGGCTCGGCTGTTGGGCACTGACAATTCCGTGGCTCGAGAGATCT
TCGACTGTGCCTTCTAGTTGCCAGCCATCTGTTGTTTGCCCCTCCCCCGTGCCTTCCTTGACCCTGGAAG
GTGCCACTCCCACTGTCCTTTCCTAATAAAATGAGGAAATTGCATCGCATTGTCTGAGTAGGTGTCATTC
TATTCTGGGGGGTGGGGTGGGGCAGGACAGCAAGGGGGAGGATTGGGAAGACAATAGCAGGCATGAGATC
TCACGTGCGGACCGAGCGGCCGCAGGAACCCCTAGTGATGGAGTTGGCCACTCCCTCTCTGCGCGCTCGC
TCGCTCACTGAGGCCGGGCGACCAAAGGTCGCCCGACGCCCGGGCTTTGCCCGGGCGGCCTCAGTGAGCG
AGCGAGCGCGCAGCTGCCTGCAGGGGCGCCTGATGCGGTATTTTCTCCTTACGCATCTGTGCGGTATTTC
ACACCGCATA
[95 nt withheld, positions 2391-2485]
T
[46 nt withheld, positions 2487-2532]
C
[141 nt withheld, positions 2534-2674]
CCTTTGACGTTGGAGTCCACGTTCTTT
[37 nt withheld, positions 2702-2738]
ACTCTATCTCGGGCTATTCTTTTGATTTATAAGGGATTTTGCCGATTTCGGTCTATTGGTTAAAAAATGA
GCTGATTTAACAAAAATTTAACGCGAATTTTAACAAAATATTAACGTTTACAATTTTATGGTGCACTCTC
AGTACAATCTGCTCTGATGCCGCATAGTTAAGCCAGCCCCGACACCCGCCAACACCCGCTGACGCGCCCT
GACGGGCTTGTCTGCTCCCGGCATCCGCTTACAGACAAGCTGTGACCGTCTCCGGGAGCTGCATGTGTCA
GAGGTTTTCACCGTCATCACCGAAACGCGCGAGACGAAAGGGCCTCGTGATACGCCTATTTTTATAGGTT
AATGTCATGATAATAATGGTTTCTTAGACGTCAGGTGGCACTTTTCGGGGAAATGTGCGCGGAACCCCTA
TTTGTTTATTTTTCTAAATACATTCAAATATGTATCCGCTCATGAGACAATAACCCTGATAAATGCTTCA
ATAATATTGAAAAAGGAAGAGTATGAGTATTCAACATTTCCGTGTCGCCCTTATTCCCTTTTTTGCGGCA
TTTTGCCTTCCTGTTTTTGCTCACCCAGAAACGCTGGTGAAAGTAAAAGATGCTGAAGATCAGTTGGGTG
CACGAGTGGGTTACATCGAACTGGATCTCAACAGCGGTAAGATCCTTGAGAGTTTTCGCCCCGAAGAACG
TTTTCCAATGATGAGCACTTTTAAAGTTCTGCTATGTGGCGCGGTATTATCCCGTATTGACGCCGGGCAA
GAGCAACTCGGTCGCCGCATACACTATTCTCAGAATGACTTGGTTGAGTACTCACCAGTCACAGAAAAGC
ATCTTACGGATGGCATGACAGTAAGAGAATTATGCAGTGCTGCCATAACCATGAGTGATAACACTGCGGC
CAACTTACTTCTGACAACGATCGGAGGACCGAAGGAGCTAACCGCTTTTTTGCACAACATGGGGGATCAT
GTAACTCGCCTTGATCGTTGGGAACCGGAGCTGAATGAAGCCATACCAAACGACGAGCGTGACACCACGA
TGCCTGTAGCAATGGCAACAACGTTGCGCAAACTATTAACTGGCGAACTACTTACTCTAGCTTCCCGGCA
ACAATTAATAGACTGGATGGAGGCGGATAAAGTTGCAGGACCACTTCTGCGCTCGGCCCTTCCGGCTGGC
TGGTTTATTGCTGATAAATCTGGAGCCGGTGAGCGTGGGTCTCGCGGTATCATTGCAGCACTGGGGCCAG
ATGGTAAGCCCTCCCGTATCGTAGTTATCTACACGACGGGGAGTCAGGCAACTATGGATGAACGAAATAG
ACAGATCGCTGAGATAGGTGCCTCACTGATTAAGCATTGGTAACTGTCAGACCAAGTTTACTCATATATA
CTTTAGATTGATTTAAAACTTCATTTTTAATTTAAAAGGATCTAGGTGAAGATCCTTTTTGATAATCTCA
TGACCAAAATCCCTTAACGTGAGTTTTCGTTCCACTGAGCGTCAGACCCCGTAGAAAAGATCAAAGGATC
TTCTTGAGATCCTTTTTTTCTGCGCGTAATCTGCTGCTTGCAAACAAAAAAACCACCGCTACCAGCGGTG
GTTTGTTTGCCGGATCAAGAGCTACCAACTCTTTTTCCGAAGGTAACTGGCTTCAGCAGAGCGCAGATAC
CAAATACTGTTCTTCTAGTGTAGCCGTAGTTAGGCCACCACTTCAAGAACTCTGTAGCACCGCCTACATA
CCTCGCTCTGCTAATCCTGTTACCAGTGGCTGCTGCCAGTGGCGATAAGTCGTGTCTTACCGGGTTGGAC
TCAAGACGATAGTTACCGGATAAGGCGCAGCGGTCGGGCTGAACGGGGGGTTCGTGCACACAGCCCAGCT
TGGAGCGAACGACCTACACCGAACTGAGATACCTACAGCGTGAGCTATGAGAAAGCGCCACGCTTCCCGA
AGGGAGAAAGGCGGACAGGTATCCGGTAAGCGGCAGGGTCGGAACAGGAGAGCGCACGAGGGAGCTTCCA
GGGGGAAACGCCTGGTATCTTTATAGTCCTGTCGGGTTTCGCCACCTCTGACTTGAGCGTCGATTTTTGT
GATGCTCGTCAGGGGGGCGGAGCCTATGGAAAAACGCCAGCAACGCGGCCTTTTTACGGTTCCTGGCCTT
TTGCTGGCCTTTTGCTCACATGT
